Addgene plasmid #85114: pF713-pEGFP-N1-Hs-FL-METTL20 wt
Purpose: transfection of HeLa cell for transient expression of human full-length METTL20-EGFP fusion
Depositing lab: Pal Falnes. Depositing organization: University of Oslo. Publication: Human METTL20 is a mitochondrial lysine methyltransferase that targets the beta subunit of electron transfer flavoprotein (ETFbeta) and modulates its activity. Malecki J, Ho AY, Moen A, Dahl HA, Falnes PO. J Biol Chem. 2015 Jan 2;290(1):423-34. doi: 10.1074/jbc.M114.614115. Epub 2014 Nov 21. PubMed 25416781.
Backbone
  Vector backbone: pEGFP-N1
  Vector type: Mammalian Expression
  Selectable markers: Neomycin (select with G418)
Growth in bacteria
  Bacterial resistance: Kanamycin, 50 μg/mL
  Growth temperature: 37°C
  Growth strain: DH5alpha
  Copy number: High Copy
Gene/Insert
  Gene/Insert name: human full-length METTL20
  Species: H. sapiens (human)
  Insert size (bp): 786
  Entrez Gene: METTL20 (a.k.a. C12orf72, MGC50559)
  Promoter: CMV
  Tag / fusion protein: EGFP (C terminal on backbone)
  Cloning method: Restriction Enzyme; 5′ cloning site SacI (not destroyed); 3′ cloning site SacII (not destroyed)
  Sequencing primers: 5′ CGCAAATGGGCGGTAGGCGTG; 3′ CGTCGCCGTCCAGCTCGACCAG
Terms and licenses: Academic/Nonprofit Terms; Industry Terms: Not Available to Industry
Depositor comments: Homo sapiens wt METTL20, full-length, cloned into SacI-SacII sites of pEGFP-N1, in frame with EGFP, no STOP codon between METTL20 and EGFP
How to cite: pF713-pEGFP-N1-Hs-FL-METTL20 wt was a gift from Pal Falnes (Addgene plasmid # 85114 ; http://n2t.net/addgene:85114 ; RRID:Addgene_85114)
