[The description below was written by a language model from this plasmid's Addgene catalogue record and pLannotate feature annotations shown in this document.]
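Description:
pF713-pEGFP-N1-Hs-FL-METTL20 wt is a 5,492 nt mammalian expression plasmid built on the pEGFP-N1 backbone, designed for transient expression of wild-type, full-length human METTL20 fused at its C terminus to EGFP. It is maintained in E. coli at high copy through a ColE1/pUC-type origin and also carries an f1 phage origin. A single NeoR/KanR gene (Tn5 aminoglycoside phosphotransferase) serves both hosts: a bacterial bla-type promoter drives it for kanamycin selection in bacteria, while the adjacent SV40 enhancer/early promoter, paired with the HSV TK polyadenylation signal, allows G418 selection in mammalian cells. The short annotations for large T antigen, ble and bGH poly(A) are fragmentary matches within backbone sequence rather than functional elements.

The expression cassette consists of the human cytomegalovirus immediate early enhancer and promoter, the 786 bp METTL20 coding sequence inserted between the SacI and SacII sites of the multiple cloning site, a short stretch of residual polylinker, the mammalian codon-optimised EGFP coding sequence, and the SV40 poly(A) signal. The insert lacks a stop codon and is in frame with EGFP, so a single METTL20-EGFP fusion protein is produced. METTL20 (also called ETFBKMT or C12orf72) is a mitochondrial protein-lysine methyltransferase that trimethylates the beta subunit of electron transfer flavoprotein and may thereby modulate its electron transfer activity. Placing the fluorescent tag at the C terminus leaves the N terminus of the protein free. The stated use is transfection of HeLa cells for transient expression of the fusion, which lets the protein be visualised by fluorescence in cells.
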