Features (pLannotate 1.2.2; 16 found; start..end, strand, type, name):
     61..364     +  enhancer       CMV enhancer: human cytomegalovirus immediate early enhancer
    365..568     +  promoter       CMV promoter: human cytomegalovirus (CMV) immediate early promoter
    591..622     +  misc_feature   MCS (fragment): multiple cloning site
    622..1407    +  CDS            ETFBKMT: ETKMT_HUMAN - Also known as C12orf72, METTL20. Experimental evidence at protein level: Swiss-Prot protein existence level 1. Protein-lysine methyltransferase that selectively trimethylates the flavoprotein ETFB in mitochondria (PubMed:25023281, PubMed:25416781). Thereby, may negatively regulate the function of ETFB in electron transfer from Acyl-CoA dehydrogenases to the main respiratory chain (PubMed:25416781). From Homo sapiens (Human).
   1408..1430    +  misc_feature   MCS (fragment): multiple cloning site
   1438..2157    +  CDS            EGFP: the original enhanced GFP (Yang et al., 1996) mammalian codon-optimized
   2174..2257    +  CDS            large T antigen (fragment): large T antigen from SV40 (simian virus 40)
   2280..2401    +  polyA_signal   SV40 poly(A) signal: SV40 polyadenylation signal
   2435..2863    -  rep_origin     f1 ori (sequence partly withheld): f1 bacteriophage origin of replication; arrow indicates direction of (+) strand synthesis
   2890..2994    +  promoter       AmpR promoter: bla
   2996..3353    +  promoter       SV40 promoter: SV40 enhancer and early promoter
   3388..4182    +  CDS            NeoR/KanR: aminoglycoside phosphotransferase from Tn5; aph(3')-II (or nptII); confers resistance to neomycin, kanamycin, and G418 (Geneticin®)
   4203..4355    +  CDS            ble (fragment): BLE_KLEPN - Experimental evidence at protein level: Swiss-Prot protein existence level 1. Binding protein with a strong affinity to the bleomycin family of antibiotics. Binds to CL990; an antimitotic-antibiotic compound. From Klebsiella pneumoniae.
   4414..4461    +  polyA_signal   HSV TK poly(A) signal: herpes simplex virus thymidine kinase polyadenylation signal (Cole and Stacy, 1985)
   4552..4568    -  polyA_signal   bGH poly(A) signal (fragment): bovine growth hormone polyadenylation signal
   4790..5378    +  rep_origin     ori: high-copy-number ColE1/pMB1/pBR322/pUC origin of replication
>Addgene plasmid #85114 | pF713-pEGFP-N1-Hs-FL-METTL20 wt | addgene full sequence | sequence record 165877 | Addgene Assembled Sequence
TAGTTATTAATAGTAATCAATTACGGGGTCATTAGTTCATAGCCCATATATGGAGTTCCGCGTTACATAA
CTTACGGTAAATGGCCCGCCTGGCTGACCGCCCAACGACCCCCGCCCATTGACGTCAATAATGACGTATG
TTCCCATAGTAACGCCAATAGGGACTTTCCATTGACGTCAATGGGTGGAGTATTTACGGTAAACTGCCCA
CTTGGCAGTACATCAAGTGTATCATATGCCAAGTACGCCCCCTATTGACGTCAATGACGGTAAATGGCCC
GCCTGGCATTATGCCCAGTACATGACCTTATGGGACTTTCCTACTTGGCAGTACATCTACGTATTAGTCA
TCGCTATTACCATGGTGATGCGGTTTTGGCAGTACATCAATGGGCGTGGATAGCGGTTTGACTCACGGGG
ATTTCCAAGTCTCCACCCCATTGACGTCAATGGGAGTTTGTTTTGGCACCAAAATCAACGGGACTTTCCA
AAATGTCGTAACAACTCCGCCCCATTGACGCAAATGGGCGGTAGGCGTGTACGGTGGGAGGTCTATATAA
GCAGAGCTGGTTTAGTGAACCGTCAGATCCGCTAGCGCTACCGGACTCAGATCTCGAGCTCATGGCTTTG
AGTCTAGGTTGGAAAGCACACAGGAACCACTGTGGTCTCCTCTTGCAGGCTCTGCGAAGCAGTGGTCTTC
TCTTGTTTCCCTGTGGCCAGTGTCCCTGGAGAGGAGCTGGAAGCTTTTTGGACCCTGAGATAAAGGCTTT
CCTGGAGGAGAACACTGAAGTCACCAGCAGTGGTAGCCTCACCCCTGAAATCCAGTTGCGGCTTTTGACC
CCCAGATGCAAATTCTGGTGGGAGAGAGCTGACCTGTGGCCCCACAGTGATCCTTACTGGGCAATCTACT
GGCCAGGAGGCCAAGCCCTGTCTAGGTATCTTTTGGATAATCCTGATGTTGTCAGAGGAAAATCTGTATT
AGATCTTGGGAGTGGATGTGGAGCTACAGCTATTGCTGCTAAGATGAGTGGGGCATCAAGGATCTTGGCC
AATGACATAGACCCTATTGCAGGAATGGCTATTACACTAAATTGTGAATTGAACAGACTGAATCCTTTTC
CTATTTTAATCCAAAACATTTTGAATTTGGAACAAGATAAGTGGGACCTTGTTGTTCTTGGCGATATGTT
TTATGATGAAGACCTTGCAGATAGTCTTCATCAGTGGCTGAAGAAGTGCTTCTGGACCTATAGAACTCGA
GTACTGATTGGTGACCCTGGGCGGCCCCAGTTCAGTGGACACAGCATTCAGCATCACCTGCACAAAGTGG
TAGAATATTCACTTTTGGAGTCTACTAGGCAGGAAAACAGTGGACTGACAACAAGCACAGTGTGGGGTTT
TCAGCCTCCGCGGGCCCGGGATCCACCGGTCGCCACCATGGTGAGCAAGGGCGAGGAGCTGTTCACCGGG
GTGGTGCCCATCCTGGTCGAGCTGGACGGCGACGTAAACGGCCACAAGTTCAGCGTGTCCGGCGAGGGCG
AGGGCGATGCCACCTACGGCAAGCTGACCCTGAAGTTCATCTGCACCACCGGCAAGCTGCCCGTGCCCTG
GCCCACCCTCGTGACCACCCTGACCTACGGCGTGCAGTGCTTCAGCCGCTACCCCGACCACATGAAGCAG
CACGACTTCTTCAAGTCCGCCATGCCCGAAGGCTACGTCCAGGAGCGCACCATCTTCTTCAAGGACGACG
GCAACTACAAGACCCGCGCCGAGGTGAAGTTCGAGGGCGACACCCTGGTGAACCGCATCGAGCTGAAGGG
CATCGACTTCAAGGAGGACGGCAACATCCTGGGGCACAAGCTGGAGTACAACTACAACAGCCACAACGTC
TATATCATGGCCGACAAGCAGAAGAACGGCATCAAGGTGAACTTCAAGATCCGCCACAACATCGAGGACG
GCAGCGTGCAGCTCGCCGACCACTACCAGCAGAACACCCCCATCGGCGACGGCCCCGTGCTGCTGCCCGA
CAACCACTACCTGAGCACCCAGTCCGCCCTGAGCAAAGACCCCAACGAGAAGCGCGATCACATGGTCCTG
CTGGAGTTCGTGACCGCCGCCGGGATCACTCTCGGCATGGACGAGCTGTACAAGTAAAGCGGCCGCGACT
CTAGATCATAATCAGCCATACCACATTTGTAGAGGTTTTACTTGCTTTAAAAAACCTCCCACACCTCCCC
CTGAACCTGAAACATAAAATGAATGCAATTGTTGTTGTTAACTTGTTTATTGCAGCTTATAATGGTTACA
AATAAAGCAATAGCATCACAAATTTCACAAATAAAGCATTTTTTTCACTGCATTCTAGTTGTGGTTTGTC
CAAACTCATCAATGTATCTTAAGGCGTAAATTGTAAGCGTTAATATTTTGTTAAAATTCGCGTTAAATTT
TTGTTAAATCAGCTCATTTTTTAACCAATAGGCCGAAATCGGCAAAATCCCTTATAAATCAAAAGAATAG
ACCGAGATAGGGT
[37 nt withheld, positions 2534-2570]
AAAGAACGTGGACTCCAACGTCAAAGG
[49 nt withheld, positions 2598-2646]
T
[91 nt withheld, positions 2648-2738]
G
[124 nt withheld, positions 2740-2863]
CAGGTGGCACTTTTCGGGGAAATGTGCGCGGAACCCCTATTTGTTTATTTTTCTAAATACATTCAAATAT
GTATCCGCTCATGAGACAATAACCCTGATAAATGCTTCAATAATATTGAAAAAGGAAGAGTCCTGAGGCG
GAAAGAACCAGCTGTGGAATGTGTGTCAGTTAGGGTGTGGAAAGTCCCCAGGCTCCCCAGCAGGCAGAAG
TATGCAAAGCATGCATCTCAATTAGTCAGCAACCAGGTGTGGAAAGTCCCCAGGCTCCCCAGCAGGCAGA
AGTATGCAAAGCATGCATCTCAATTAGTCAGCAACCATAGTCCCGCCCCTAACTCCGCCCATCCCGCCCC
TAACTCCGCCCAGTTCCGCCCATTCTCCGCCCCATGGCTGACTAATTTTTTTTATTTATGCAGAGGCCGA
GGCCGCCTCGGCCTCTGAGCTATTCCAGAAGTAGTGAGGAGGCTTTTTTGGAGGCCTAGGCTTTTGCAAA
GATCGATCAAGAGACAGGATGAGGATCGTTTCGCATGATTGAACAAGATGGATTGCACGCAGGTTCTCCG
GCCGCTTGGGTGGAGAGGCTATTCGGCTATGACTGGGCACAACAGACAATCGGCTGCTCTGATGCCGCCG
TGTTCCGGCTGTCAGCGCAGGGGCGCCCGGTTCTTTTTGTCAAGACCGACCTGTCCGGTGCCCTGAATGA
ACTGCAAGACGAGGCAGCGCGGCTATCGTGGCTGGCCACGACGGGCGTTCCTTGCGCAGCTGTGCTCGAC
GTTGTCACTGAAGCGGGAAGGGACTGGCTGCTATTGGGCGAAGTGCCGGGGCAGGATCTCCTGTCATCTC
ACCTTGCTCCTGCCGAGAAAGTATCCATCATGGCTGATGCAATGCGGCGGCTGCATACGCTTGATCCGGC
TACCTGCCCATTCGACCACCAAGCGAAACATCGCATCGAGCGAGCACGTACTCGGATGGAAGCCGGTCTT
GTCGATCAGGATGATCTGGACGAAGAGCATCAGGGGCTCGCGCCAGCCGAACTGTTCGCCAGGCTCAAGG
CGAGCATGCCCGACGGCGAGGATCTCGTCGTGACCCATGGCGATGCCTGCTTGCCGAATATCATGGTGGA
AAATGGCCGCTTTTCTGGATTCATCGACTGTGGCCGGCTGGGTGTGGCGGACCGCTATCAGGACATAGCG
TTGGCTACCCGTGATATTGCTGAAGAGCTTGGCGGCGAATGGGCTGACCGCTTCCTCGTGCTTTACGGTA
TCGCCGCTCCCGATTCGCAGCGCATCGCCTTCTATCGCCTTCTTGACGAGTTCTTCTGAGCGGGACTCTG
GGGTTCGAAATGACCGACCAAGCGACGCCCAACCTGCCATCACGAGATTTCGATTCCACCGCCGCCTTCT
ATGAAAGGTTGGGCTTCGGAATCGTTTTCCGGGACGCCGGCTGGATGATCCTCCAGCGCGGGGATCTCAT
GCTGGAGTTCTTCGCCCACCCTAGGGGGAGGCTAACTGAAACACGGAAGGAGACAATACCGGAAGGAACC
CGCGCTATGACGGCAATAAAAAGACAGAATAAAACGCACGGTGTTGGGTCGTTTGTTCATAAACGCGGGG
TTCGGTCCCAGGGCTGGCACTCTGTCGATACCCCACCGAGACCCCATTGGGGCCAATACGCCCGCGTTTC
TTCCTTTTCCCCACCCCACCCCCCAAGTTCGGGTGAAGGCCCAGGGCTCGCAGCCAACGTCGGGGCGGCA
GGCCCTGCCATAGCCTCAGGTTACTCATATATACTTTAGATTGATTTAAAACTTCATTTTTAATTTAAAA
GGATCTAGGTGAAGATCCTTTTTGATAATCTCATGACCAAAATCCCTTAACGTGAGTTTTCGTTCCACTG
AGCGTCAGACCCCGTAGAAAAGATCAAAGGATCTTCTTGAGATCCTTTTTTTCTGCGCGTAATCTGCTGC
TTGCAAACAAAAAAACCACCGCTACCAGCGGTGGTTTGTTTGCCGGATCAAGAGCTACCAACTCTTTTTC
CGAAGGTAACTGGCTTCAGCAGAGCGCAGATACCAAATACTGTCCTTCTAGTGTAGCCGTAGTTAGGCCA
CCACTTCAAGAACTCTGTAGCACCGCCTACATACCTCGCTCTGCTAATCCTGTTACCAGTGGCTGCTGCC
AGTGGCGATAAGTCGTGTCTTACCGGGTTGGACTCAAGACGATAGTTACCGGATAAGGCGCAGCGGTCGG
GCTGAACGGGGGGTTCGTGCACACAGCCCAGCTTGGAGCGAACGACCTACACCGAACTGAGATACCTACA
GCGTGAGCTATGAGAAAGCGCCACGCTTCCCGAAGGGAGAAAGGCGGACAGGTATCCGGTAAGCGGCAGG
GTCGGAACAGGAGAGCGCACGAGGGAGCTTCCAGGGGGAAACGCCTGGTATCTTTATAGTCCTGTCGGGT
TTCGCCACCTCTGACTTGAGCGTCGATTTTTGTGATGCTCGTCAGGGGGGCGGAGCCTATGGAAAAACGC
CAGCAACGCGGCCTTTTTACGGTTCCTGGCCTTTTGCTGGCCTTTTGCTCACATGTTCTTTCCTGCGTTA
TCCCCTGATTCTGTGGATAACCGTATTACCGCCATGCAT
