>Addgene plasmid #85114 | pF713-pEGFP-N1-Hs-FL-METTL20 wt | addgene partial sequence | sequence record 165874 | EXFP-R 5'-GTCTTGTAGTTGCCGTCGTC-3'
GTAGCCTTCGGGCATGGCGGACTTGAAGAAGTCGTGCTGCTTCATGTGGTCGGGGTAGCGGCTGAAGCAC
TGCACGCCGTAGGTCAGGGTGGTCACGAGGGTGGGCCAGGGCACGGGCAGCTTGCCGGTGGTGCAGATGA
ACTTCAGGGTCAGCTTGCCGTAGGTGGCATCGCCCTCGCCCTCGCCGGACACGCTGAACTTGTGGCCGTT
TACGTCGCCGTCCAGCTCGACCAGGATGGGCACCACCCCGGTGAACAGCTCCTCGCCCTTGCTCACCATG
GTGGCGACCGGTGGATCCCGGGCCCGCGGAGGCTGAAAACCCCACACTGTGCTTGTTGTCAGTCCACTGT
TTTCCTGCCTAGTAGACTCCAAAAGTGAATATTCTACCACTTTGTGCAGGTGATGCTGAATGCTGTGTCC
ACTGAACTGGGGCCGCCCAGGGTCACCAATCAGTACTCGAGTTCTATAGGTCCAGAAGCACTTCTTCAGC
CACTGATGAAGACTATCTGCAAGGTCTTCATCATAAAACATATCGCCAAGAACAACAAGGTCCCACTTAT
CTTGTTCCAAATTCAAAATGTTTTGGATTAAAATAGGAAAAGGATTCAGTCTGTTCAATTCACAATTTAG
TGTAATAGCCATTCCTGCAATAGGGTCTATGTCATTGGCCAAGATCCTTGATGCCCCACTCATCTTAGCA
GCAATAGCTGTAGCTCCACATCCACTCCCAAGATCTAATACAGATTTTCCTCTGACAACATCAGGATTAT
CCAAAAGATACCTAGACAGGGCTTGGCCTCCTGGCCAGTAGATTGCCCAGTAAGGATCACTGTGGGGCCA
CAGGTCAGCTCTCTCCCACCAGAATTTGCATCTGGGGGTCAAAAGCCGCAACTGGATTTCAGGGGTGA
