>Addgene plasmid #85114 | pF713-pEGFP-N1-Hs-FL-METTL20 wt | addgene partial sequence | sequence record 165876 | CMV-F 5'-CGCAAATGGGCGGTAGGCGTG-3'
AGCAGAGCTGGTTTAGTGAACCGTCAGATCCGCTAGCGCTACCGGACTCAGATCTCGAGCTCATGGCTTT
GAGTCTAGGTTGGAAAGCACACAGGAACCACTGTGGTCTCCTCTTGCAGGCTCTGCGAAGCAGTGGTCTT
CTCTTGTTTCCCTGTGGCCAGTGTCCCTGGAGAGGAGCTGGAAGCTTTTTGGACCCTGAGATAAAGGCTT
TCCTGGAGGAGAACACTGAAGTCACCAGCAGTGGTAGCCTCACCCCTGAAATCCAGTTGCGGCTTTTGAC
CCCCAGATGCAAATTCTGGTGGGAGAGAGCTGACCTGTGGCCCCACAGTGATCCTTACTGGGCAATCTAC
TGGCCAGGAGGCCAAGCCCTGTCTAGGTATCTTTTGGATAATCCTGATGTTGTCAGAGGAAAATCTGTAT
TAGATCTTGGGAGTGGATGTGGAGCTACAGCTATTGCTGCTAAGATGAGTGGGGCATCAAGGATCTTGGC
CAATGACATAGACCCTATTGCAGGAATGGCTATTACACTAAATTGTGAATTGAACAGACTGAATCCTTTT
CCTATTTTAATCCAAAACATTTTGAATTTGGAACAAGATAAGTGGGACCTTGTTGTTCTTGGCGATATGT
TTTATGATGAAGACCTTGCAGATAGTCTTCATCAGTGGCTGAAGAAGTGCTTCTGGACCTATAGAACTCG
AGTACTGATTGGTGACCCTGGGCGGCCCCAGTTCAGTGGACACAGCATTCAGCATCACCTGCACAAAGTG
GTAGAATATTCACTTTTGGAGTCTACTAGGCAGGAAAACAGTGGACTGACAACAAGCACAGTGTGGGGTT
TTCAGCCTCCGCGGGCCCGGGATCCACCGGTCGCCACCATGGTGAGCAAGGGCGAGGAGCTGTTCACCGG
GGTGGTGCCCATCCTGGTCGAGCTGGACGGCGACGTAAACGGCCACAAGTTCA
